>Addgene plasmid #192088 | V5-WT-short-UBASH3A | addgene full sequence | sequence record 379899 | Addgene NGS Result
CCTATGGTGCACTCTCAGTACAATCTGCTCTGATGCCGCATAGTTAAGCCAGTATCTGCTCCCTGCTTGT
GTGTTGGAGGTCGCTGAGTAGTGCGCGAGCAAAATTTAAGCTACAACAAGGCAAGGCTTGACCGACAATT
GCATGAAGAATCTGCTTAGGGTTAGGCGTTTTGCGCTGCTTCGCGATGTACGGGCCAGATATACGCGTTG
ACATTGATTATTGACTAGTTATTAATAGTAATCAATTACGGGGTCATTAGTTCATAGCCCATATATGGAG
TTCCGCGTTACATAACTTACGGTAAATGGCCCGCCTGGCTGACCGCCCAACGACCCCCGCCCATTGACGT
CAATAATGACGTATGTTCCCATAGTAACGCCAATAGGGACTTTCCATTGACGTCAATGGGTGGAGTATTT
ACGGTAAACTGCCCACTTGGCAGTACATCAAGTGTATCATATGCCAAGTACGCCCCCTATTGACGTCAAT
GACGGTAAATGGCCCGCCTGGCATTATGCCCAGTACATGACCTTATGGGACTTTCCTACTTGGCAGTACA
TCTACGTATTAGTCATCGCTATTACCATGGTGATGCGGTTTTGGCAGTACATCAATGGGCGTGGATAGCG
GTTTGACTCACGGGGATTTCCAAGTCTCCACCCCATTGACGTCAATGGGAGTTTGTTTTGGCACCAAAAT
CAACGGGACTTTCCAAAATGTCGTAACAACTCCGCCCCATTGACGCAAATGGGCGGTAGGCGTGTACGGT
GGGAGGTCTATATAAGCAGAGCTCTCTGGCTAACTAGAGAACCCACTGCTTACTGGCTTATCGAAATTAA
TACGACTCACTATAGGGAGACCCAAGCTGGCTAGTTAAGCTTACCATGGGTAAGCCTATCCCTAACCCTC
TCCTCGGTCTCGATTCTACGGAAAACCTGTATTTTCAGGGCCCGGATCCGTCGACGAATTCTGCAGATAT
CACAAGTTTGTACAAAAAAGCAGGCTTCATGGCAGCGGGGGAGACGCAGCTCTACGCCAAGGTCTCCAAC
AAGCTCAAGAGCCGCAGCAGCCCCTCGCTCCTGGAGCCCCTCCTGGCCATGGGCTTCCCGGTGCACACCG
CGCTGAAAGCGTTGGCAGCCACGGGGAGGAAGACGGCGGAGGAGGCCTTGGCCTGGCTGCATGATCATTG
CAATGACCCTTCCCTAGACGACCCCATCCCCCAGGAGTATGCCCTTTTCCTCTGTCCAACGGGGCCCCTG
CTGGAAAAACTTCAAGAGTTCTGGAGAGAGAGCAAGCGCCAGTGTGCAAAGAACAGAGCTCATGAGGTCT
TCCCACACGTGACACTCTGTGACTTCTTCACGTGTGAAGACCAGAAGGTGGAATGCCTGTACGAGGCGCT
GAAGAGAGCTGGAGACAGGCTCCTGGGCTCCTTCCCCACGGCCGTGCCTCTGGCTCTCCACTCCTCCATC
AGCTACCTCGGCTTCTTCGTCAGTGGCAGCCCCGCAGACGTCATCCGGGAATTCGCCATGACCTTCGCCA
CGGAAGCATCTCTCTTAGCAGACTGCTCCGTGAAGCCTTGCACCAAACAGCTGCATCTGACCTTGGCCCA
CAAGTTCTACCCCCACCACCAGAGGACGCTGGAGCAGCTGGCCAGAGCCATCCCCCTGGGCCACAGCTGC
CAGTGGACCGCAGCACTCTACTCCCGAGACATGCGCTTTGTGCACTACCAGACCCTGAGAGCCCTATTCC
AGTACAAACCCCAGAACGTGGATGAGCTGACGCTAAGTCCTGGTGACTACATCTTTGTGGACCCCACGCA
GCAGGACGAAGCCAGCGAGGGCTGGGTGATTGGGATCTCACAGCGGACGGGCTGCCGGGGCTTCCTGCCG
GAAAACTACACGGATCGAGCCAGTGAGTCTGACACGTGGGTGAAGCACAGGATGTACACCTTCAGTCTAG
CCACAGACCTGAACTCCAGAAAGGATGGTGAAGCCAGCAGCAGATGCAGCGGGGAATTTCTTCCACAAAC
GGCAAGGAGTCTTAGCAGCTTACAGGCCTTGCAGGCTACCGTTGCAAGGAAGAGTGTGCTGGTGGTTCGC
CACGGGGAGAGAGTGGATCAGATCTTCGGGAAGGCATGGCTGCAGCAATGCTCCACTCCTGATGGGAAAT
ACTACAGGCCAGACCTGAATTTCCCCTGCAGTCTGCCCAGACGGAGTCGTGGGATCAAAGACTTTGAAAA
CGATCCCCCATTATCATCGTGTGGCATTTTCCAGTCCAGAATTGCAGGGGACGCGCTACTGGACAGTGGT
ATCAGAATCAGCTCTGTGTTTGCCTCCCCAGCCCTCCGCTGTGTGCAGACGGCCAAACTCATCCTGGAAG
AACTCAAACTGGAGAAAAAAATCAAGATACGAGTGGAACCTGGAATCTTTGAATGGACAAAATGGGAAGC
TGGCAAGACCACCCCAACCCTCATGAGCCTGGAAGAGCTGAAAGAGGCAAATTTCAACATTGACACTGAT
TACAGGCCCGCGTTTCCCCTGTCCGCCCTCATGCCGGCCGAGAGCTACCAGGAGTACATGGACAGGTGCA
CGGCGAGCATGGTGCAAATCGTCAACACCTGTCCGCAGGACACGGGTGTCATCCTAATTGTGAGTCACGG
CTCCACTCTGGACTCCTGCACGCGGCCACTGCTCGGGCTGCCGCCCCGGGAATGTGGGGATTTTGCCCAA
CTCGTGAGAAAGATCCCTTCCCTGGGCATGTGCTTCTGTGAAGAAAATAAAGAGGAAGGAAAATGGGAGT
TGGTGAACCCACCGGTGAAGACCCTGACCCACGGGGCGAACGCAGCATTTAACTGGAGGAACTGGATCTC
AGGCAACTGAAACCCAGCTTTCTTGTACAAAGTGGTGATAAACCCGCTGATCAGCCTCGACTGTGCCTTC
TAGTTGCCAGCCATCTGTTGTTTGCCCCTCCCCCGTGCCTTCCTTGACCCTGGAAGGTGCCACTCCCACT
GTCCTTTCCTAATAAAATGAGGAAATTGCATCGCATTGTCTGAGTAGGTGTCATTCTATTCTGGGGGGTG
GGGTGGGGCAGGACAGCAAGGGGGAGGATTGGGAAGACAATAGCAGGCATGCTGGGGATGCGGTGGGCTC
TATGGCTTCTGAGGCGGAAAGAACCAGCTGGGGCTCTAGGGGGTATCCCC
[124 nt withheld, positions 3201-3324]
C
[91 nt withheld, positions 3326-3416]
A
[49 nt withheld, positions 3418-3466]
CCTTTGACGTTGGAGTCCACGTTCTTT
[37 nt withheld, positions 3494-3530]
ACCCTATCTCGGTCTATTCTTTTGATTTATAAGGGATTTTGCCGATTTCGGCCTATTGGTTAAAAAATGA
GCTGATTTAACAAAAATTTAACGCGAATTAATTCTGTGGAATGTGTGTCAGTTAGGGTGTGGAAAGTCCC
CAGGCTCCCCAGCAGGCAGAAGTATGCAAAGCATGCATCTCAATTAGTCAGCAACCAGGTGTGGAAAGTC
CCCAGGCTCCCCAGCAGGCAGAAGTATGCAAAGCATGCATCTCAATTAGTCAGCAACCATAGTCCCGCCC
CTAACTCCGCCCATCCCGCCCCTAACTCCGCCCAGTTCCGCCCATTCTCCGCCCCATGGCTGACTAATTT
TTTTTATTTATGCAGAGGCCGAGGCCGCCTCTGCCTCTGAGCTATTCCAGAAGTAGTGAGGAGGCTTTTT
TGGAGGCCTAGGCTTTTGCAAAAAGCTCCCGGGAGCTTGTATATCCATTTTCGGATCTGATCAAGAGACA
GGATGAGGATCGTTTCGCATGATTGAACAAGATGGATTGCACGCAGGTTCTCCGGCCGCTTGGGTGGAGA
GGCTATTCGGCTATGACTGGGCACAACAGACAATCGGCTGCTCTGATGCCGCCGTGTTCCGGCTGTCAGC
GCAGGGGCGCCCGGTTCTTTTTGTCAAGACCGACCTGTCCGGTGCCCTGAATGAACTGCAGGACGAGGCA
GCGCGGCTATCGTGGCTGGCCACGACGGGCGTTCCTTGCGCAGCTGTGCTCGACGTTGTCACTGAAGCGG
GAAGGGACTGGCTGCTATTGGGCGAAGTGCCGGGGCAGGATCTCCTGTCATCTCACCTTGCTCCTGCCGA
GAAAGTATCCATCATGGCTGATGCAATGCGGCGGCTGCATACGCTTGATCCGGCTACCTGCCCATTCGAC
CACCAAGCGAAACATCGCATCGAGCGAGCACGTACTCGGATGGAAGCCGGTCTTGTCGATCAGGATGATC
TGGACGAAGAGCATCAGGGGCTCGCGCCAGCCGAACTGTTCGCCAGGCTCAAGGCGCGCATGCCCGACGG
CGAGGATCTCGTCGTGACCCATGGCGATGCCTGCTTGCCGAATATCATGGTGGAAAATGGCCGCTTTTCT
GGATTCATCGACTGTGGCCGGCTGGGTGTGGCGGACCGCTATCAGGACATAGCGTTGGCTACCCGTGATA
TTGCTGAAGAGCTTGGCGGCGAATGGGCTGACCGCTTCCTCGTGCTTTACGGTATCGCCGCTCCCGATTC
GCAGCGCATCGCCTTCTATCGCCTTCTTGACGAGTTCTTCTGAGCGGGACTCTGGGGTTCGAAATGACCG
ACCAAGCGACGCCCAACCTGCCATCACGAGATTTCGATTCCACCGCCGCCTTCTATGAAAGGTTGGGCTT
CGGAATCGTTTTCCGGGACGCCGGCTGGATGATCCTCCAGCGCGGGGATCTCATGCTGGAGTTCTTCGCC
CACCCCAACTTGTTTATTGCAGCTTATAATGGTTACAAATAAAGCAATAGCATCACAAATTTCACAAATA
AAGCATTTTTTTCACTGCATTCTAGTTGTGGTTTGTCCAAACTCATCAATGTATCTTATCATGTCTGTAT
ACCGTCGACCTCTAGCTAGAGCTTGGCGTAATCATGGTCATAGCTGTTTCCTGTGTGAAATTGTTATCCG
CTCACAATTCCACACAACATACGAGCCGGAAGCATAAAGTGTAAAGCCTGGGGTGCCTAATGAGTGAGCT
AACTCACATTAATTGCGTTGCGCTCACTGCCCGCTTTCCAGTCGGGAAACCTGTCGTGCCAGCTGCATTA
ATGAATCGGCCAACGCGCGGGGAGAGGCGGTTTGCGTATTGGGCGCTCTTCCGCTTCCTCGCTCACTGAC
TCGCTGCGCTCGGTCGTTCGGCTGCGGCGAGCGGTATCAGCTCACTCAAAGGCGGTAATACGGTTATCCA
CAGAATCAGGGGATAACGCAGGAAAGAACATGTGAGCAAAAGGCCAGCAAAAGGCCAGGAACCGTAAAAA
GGCCGCGTTGCTGGCGTTTTTCCATAGGCTCCGCCCCCCTGACGAGCATCACAAAAATCGACGCTCAAGT
CAGAGGTGGCGAAACCCGACAGGACTATAAAGATACCAGGCGTTTCCCCCTGGAAGCTCCCTCGTGCGCT
CTCCTGTTCCGACCCTGCCGCTTACCGGATACCTGTCCGCCTTTCTCCCTTCGGGAAGCGTGGCGCTTTC
TCATAGCTCACGCTGTAGGTATCTCAGTTCGGTGTAGGTCGTTCGCTCCAAGCTGGGCTGTGTGCACGAA
CCCCCCGTTCAGCCCGACCGCTGCGCCTTATCCGGTAACTATCGTCTTGAGTCCAACCCGGTAAGACACG
ACTTATCGCCACTGGCAGCAGCCACTGGTAACAGGATTAGCAGAGCGAGGTATGTAGGCGGTGCTACAGA
GTTCTTGAAGTGGTGGCCTAACTACGGCTACACTAGAAGAACAGTATTTGGTATCTGCGCTCTGCTGAAG
CCAGTTACCTTCGGAAAAAGAGTTGGTAGCTCTTGATCCGGCAAACAAACCACCGCTGGTAGCGGTGGTT
TTTTTGTTTGCAAGCAGCAGATTACGCGCAGAAAAAAAGGATCTCAAGAAGATCCTTTGATCTTTTCTAC
GGGGTCTGACGCTCAGTGGAACGAAAACTCACGTTAAGGGATTTTGGTCATGAGATTATCAAAAAGGATC
TTCACCTAGATCCTTTTAAATTAAAAATGAAGTTTTAAATCAATCTAAAGTATATATGAGTAAACTTGGT
CTGACAGTTACCAATGCTTAATCAGTGAGGCACCTATCTCAGCGATCTGTCTATTTCGTTCATCCATAGT
TGCCTGACTCCCCGTCGTGTAGATAACTACGATACGGGAGGGCTTACCATCTGGCCCCAGTGCTGCAATG
ATACCGCGAGACCCACGCTCACCGGCTCCAGATTTATCAGCAATAAACCAGCCAGCCGGAAGGGCCGAGC
GCAGAAGTGGTCCTGCAACTTTATCCGCCTCCATCCAGTCTATTAATTGTTGCCGGGAAGCTAGAGTAAG
TAGTTCGCCAGTTAATAGTTTGCGCAACGTTGTTGCCATTGCTACAGGCATCGTGGTGTCACGCTCGTCG
TTTGGTATGGCTTCATTCAGCTCCGGTTCCCAACGATCAAGGCGAGTTACATGATCCCCCATGTTGTGCA
AAAAAGCGGTTAGCTCCTTCGGTCCTCCGATCGTTGTCAGAAGTAAGTTGGCCGCAGTGTTATCACTCAT
GGTTATGGCAGCACTGCATAATTCTCTTACTGTCATGCCATCCGTAAGATGCTTTTCTGTGACTGGTGAG
TACTCAACCAAGTCATTCTGAGAATAGTGTATGCGGCGACCGAGTTGCTCTTGCCCGGCGTCAATACGGG
ATAATACCGCGCCACATAGCAGAACTTTAAAAGTGCTCATCATTGGAAAACGTTCTTCGGGGCGAAAACT
CTCAAGGATCTTACCGCTGTTGAGATCCAGTTCGATGTAACCCACTCGTGCACCCAACTGATCTTCAGCA
TCTTTTACTTTCACCAGCGTTTCTGGGTGAGCAAAAACAGGAAGGCAAAATGCCGCAAAAAAGGGAATAA
GGGCGACACGGAAATGTTGAATACTCATACTCTTCCTTTTTCAATATTATTGAAGCATTTATCAGGGTTA
TTGTCTCATGAGCGGATACATATTTGAATGTATTTAGAAAAATAAACAAATAGGGGTTCCGCGCACATTT
CCCCGAAAAGTGCCACCTGACGTCGACGGATCGGGAGATCTCCCGATCC
Features (pLannotate 1.2.2; 24 found; start..end, strand, type, name):
      3..55      -  misc_feature   bom (fragment): basis of mobility region from pBR322
    210..589     +  enhancer       CMV enhancer: human cytomegalovirus immediate early enhancer
    590..793     +  promoter       CMV promoter: human cytomegalovirus (CMV) immediate early promoter
    789..822     +  LTR            5' LTR (truncated) (fragment): truncated 5' long terminal repeat (LTR) from HIV-1
    838..856     +  promoter       T7 promoter: promoter for bacteriophage T7 RNA polymerase
    889..930     +  CDS            V5 tag: epitope tag from simian virus 5
    931..951     +  CDS            TEV site: tobacco etch virus (TEV) protease recognition and cleavage site
    982..1006    +  protein_bind   attB1: mutant version of attB; recombination site for the Gateway® BP reaction BP Clonase™
   1009..2877    +  CDS            UBASH3A (fragment): UBS3A_HUMAN - Also known as STS2. Experimental evidence at protein level: Swiss-Prot protein existence level 1. Interferes with CBL-mediated down-regulation and degradation of receptor-type tyrosine kinases. Promotes accumulation of activated target receptors, such as T-cell receptors, EGFR and PDGFRB, on the cell surface. Exhibits negligigle protein tyrosine phosphatase activity at neutral pH. May act as a dominant-negative regulator of UBASH3B- dependent dephosphorylation. May inhibit dynamin-dependent endocytic pathways by functionally sequestering dynamin via its SH3 domain. From Homo sapi
   2882..2906    -  protein_bind   attB2: mutant version of attB; recombination site for the Gateway® BP reaction BP Clonase™
   2931..3155    +  polyA_signal   bGH poly(A) signal: bovine growth hormone polyadenylation signal
   3159..3180    +  promoter       SV40 promoter (fragment): SV40 enhancer and early promoter
   3201..3629    +  rep_origin     f1 ori (sequence partly withheld): f1 bacteriophage origin of replication; arrow indicates direction of (+) strand synthesis
   3643..3972    +  promoter       SV40 promoter: SV40 enhancer and early promoter
   4039..4830    +  CDS            neo: KKA2_KLEPN - Also known as kan, nptII. Experimental evidence at protein level: Swiss-Prot protein existence level 1. Resistance to kanamycin, neomycin, paromomycin, ribostamycin, butirosin and gentamicin B. From Klebsiella pneumoniae.
   4854..5012    +  CDS            ble (fragment): BLE_KLEPN - Experimental evidence at protein level: Swiss-Prot protein existence level 1. Binding protein with a strong affinity to the bleomycin family of antibiotics. Binds to CL990; an antimitotic-antibiotic compound. From Klebsiella pneumoniae.
   5007..5128    +  polyA_signal   SV40 poly(A) signal: SV40 polyadenylation signal
   5201..5217    -  protein_bind   lac operator: The lac repressor binds to the lac operator to inhibit transcription in E. coli. This inhibition can be relieved by adding lactose or isopropyl-β-D-thiogalactopyranoside (IPTG). lac repressor encoded by lacI
   5225..5255    -  promoter       lac promoter: promoter for the E. coli lac operon
   5270..5291    -  protein_bind   CAP binding site: CAP binding activates transcription in the presence of cAMP. E. coli catabolite activator protein
   5304..5396    -  CDS            lacI (fragment): lac repressor; lacI; The lac repressor binds to the lac operator to inhibit transcription in E. coli. This inhibition can be relieved by adding lactose or isopropyl-β-D-thiogalactopyranoside (IPTG).
   5579..6167    -  rep_origin     ori: high-copy-number ColE1/pMB1/pBR322/pUC origin of replication
   6338..7198    -  CDS            AmpR: β-lactamase; bla; confers resistance to ampicillin, carbenicillin, and related antibiotics
   7199..7303    -  promoter       AmpR promoter: bla
