[The description below was written by a language model from this plasmid's Addgene catalogue record and pLannotate feature annotations shown in this document.]
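Description:
V5-WT-short-UBASH3A is a mammalian expression plasmid built on the pcDNA3.1/nV5-DEST Gateway destination backbone, carrying the wild-type short form of human UBASH3A (also known as TULA, CLIP4 or STS-2) with an N-terminal V5 epitope tag. The sequenced record is 7,359 nt. In bacteria it is maintained through a high-copy ColE1/pUC-type origin and selected with ampicillin via a β-lactamase gene under its own promoter. An f1 origin is also present, along with short leftover fragments of lac regulatory sequence and the pBR322 bom region that have no apparent role in the design.

The expression cassette is driven by the human cytomegalovirus immediate early enhancer and promoter, followed by a T7 promoter that can serve for in vitro transcription or as a sequencing primer site. The reading frame begins with the V5 tag and a TEV protease cleavage site, runs through the attB1 site left by the Gateway recombination reaction, and continues into the UBASH3A coding sequence. This is followed by attB2 and the bovine growth hormone polyadenylation signal. A separate SV40 early promoter drives a neomycin phosphotransferase gene terminated by an SV40 poly(A) signal, which would allow selection of stably transfected mammalian cells. The short HIV-1 LTR and ble fragments in the annotation are probably incidental similarity matches rather than functional elements.

The V5 tag permits detection or immunoprecipitation of the expressed protein. The associated publication concerns UBASH3A in type 1 diabetes risk and its inhibition of T-cell receptor-induced NF-κB signalling, so the plasmid fits overexpression and interaction studies in that setting.
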