Addgene plasmid #192088: V5-WT-short-UBASH3A
Purpose: Mammalian expression of human wild-type short-form UBASH3A with V5 tag
Depositing lab: Patrick Concannon. Depositing organization: University of Florida. Publication: UBASH3A Mediates Risk for Type 1 Diabetes Through Inhibition of T-Cell Receptor-Induced NF-kappaB Signaling. Ge Y, Paisie TK, Newman JRB, McIntyre LM, Concannon P. Diabetes. 2017 Jul;66(7):2033-2043. doi: 10.2337/db16-1023. Epub 2017 Jun 12. PubMed 28607106.
Backbone
  Vector backbone: pcDNA3.1/nV5-DEST
  Vector type: Mammalian Expression
Growth in bacteria
  Bacterial resistance: Ampicillin, 100 μg/mL
  Growth temperature: 37°C
  Growth strain: DH5alpha
  Copy number: Unknown
Gene/Insert
  Gene/Insert name: UBASH3A
  Species: H. sapiens (human)
  Entrez Gene: UBASH3A (a.k.a. TULA, CLIP4, STS-2)
  Tag / fusion protein: V5 (N terminal on insert)
  Cloning method: Gateway Cloning
Terms and licenses: Academic/Nonprofit Terms; Industry Terms: Not Available to Industry
How to cite: V5-WT-short-UBASH3A was a gift from Patrick Concannon (Addgene plasmid # 192088 ; http://n2t.net/addgene:192088 ; RRID:Addgene_192088)
